Addgene plasmid #62116: pMuLE ENTR U6-miR-30 L5-L4
Purpose: (Empty Backbone) MuLE (Multiple Lentiviral Expression) Entry vector containing a U6 promoter and miR30-based hairpin module for shRNA expression. Compatible with MultiSite Gateway cloning
Depositing lab: Ian Frew. Depositing organization: University of Zurich. Publication: A versatile modular vector system for rapid combinatorial mammalian genetics. Albers J, Danzer C, Rechsteiner M, Lehmann H, Brandt LP, Hejhal T, Catalano A, Busenhart P, Goncalves AF, Brandt S, Bode PK, Bode-Lesniewska B, Wild PJ, Frew IJ. J Clin Invest. 2015 Mar 9. pii: 79743. doi: 10.1172/JCI79743. PubMed 25751063.
Backbone
  Vector backbone: N/A
  Vector type: Mammalian Expression, RNAi ; MuLE Gateway Entry Vector
Growth in bacteria
  Bacterial resistance: Kanamycin, 50 μg/mL
  Growth temperature: 37°C
  Growth strain: DH5alpha
  Copy number: High Copy
Gene/Insert
  Gene/Insert name: None
Terms and licenses: Academic/Nonprofit Terms; Industry Terms: Not Available to Industry
How to cite: pMuLE ENTR U6-miR-30 L5-L4 was a gift from Ian Frew (Addgene plasmid # 62116 ; http://n2t.net/addgene:62116 ; RRID:Addgene_62116)
