[The description below was written by a language model from this plasmid's Addgene catalogue record.]
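Description:
pMuLE ENTR U6-miR-30 L5-L4 is an empty-backbone Gateway entry vector from the MuLE (Multiple Lentiviral Expression) system, a modular toolkit for assembling several expression units into a single lentiviral vector for combinatorial genetics in mammalian cells. It is catalogued as a mammalian expression/RNAi vector. The parental backbone is not specified in the record. The plasmid is maintained in standard E. coli cloning strains at high copy under kanamycin selection; its origin of replication is not stated, and no feature table is available to confirm individual elements.

The functional module consists of a U6 promoter, an RNA polymerase III promoter commonly used to drive small RNA transcripts, placed upstream of a miR-30-based hairpin scaffold. In this design a user-supplied shRNA sequence is embedded within microRNA-30 flanking context, so that the transcript is processed through the endogenous microRNA pathway to yield the mature silencing RNA. As deposited, the vector carries no insert, so the targeting hairpin must be cloned in by the user.

The "L5-L4" designation indicates the attL recombination sites that flank the module, which define its position and orientation in a MultiSite Gateway LR reaction. Entry vectors with complementary att site pairs can be recombined together with this one into a lentiviral destination vector, allowing the shRNA cassette to be combined with other knockdown, cDNA or reporter modules in one construct. The entry plasmid itself is therefore an intermediate for building multigenic lentiviral vectors rather than a delivery vehicle in its own right.
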