>Addgene plasmid #62116 | pMuLE ENTR U6-miR-30 L5-L4 | addgene partial sequence | sequence record 108824 | M13-F20 5'-TGTAAAACGACGGCCAGT-3'
TTGATGAGCAATGCTTTTTTATAATGCCAACTTTGTATACAAAAGTTGGGCAAAACGCACCACGTGACGG
AGCGTGACCGCGCGCCGAGCGCGCGCCAGGGTCGGGCAGGAAGAGGGCCTATTTCCCATGATTCCTTCAT
ATTTGCATATACGATACAAGGCTGTTAGAGAGATAATTAGAATTAATTTGACTGTAAACACAAAGATATT
AGTACAAAATACGTGACGTAGAAAGTAATAATTTCTTGGGTAGTTTGCAGTTTTAAAATTATGTTTTAAA
ATGGACTATCATATGCTTACCGTAACTTGAAAGTATTTCGATTTCTTGGCTTTATATATCTTGTGGAAAG
GACGAAACACCGTGCTCGCTTCGGCAGCACATATACTAGTCGACTAGGGATAACAGGGTAATTGTTTGAA
TGAGGCTTCAGTACTTTACAGAATCGTTGCCTGCACATCTTGGAAACACTTGCTGGGATTACTTCTTCAG
GTTAACCCAACAGAAGGCTCGAGCAACCAGAATTCAAGGGGCTACTTTAGGAGCAATTATCTTGTTTACT
AAAACTGAATACCTTGCTATCTCTTTGATACATTTTTACAAAGCTGAATTAAAATGGTATAAATTAAATC
AC
