>Addgene plasmid #62116 | pMuLE ENTR U6-miR-30 L5-L4 | addgene partial sequence | sequence record 108825 | M13-Rev 5'-CAGGAAACAGCTATGACC-3'
TAATGATTTTATTTTGACTGATAGTGACCTGTTCGTTGCAACAAATTGATAAGCAATGCTTTCTTATAAT
GCCAACTTTGTATAGAAAAGTTGGGTGCATTAGTCTTCCAATTGAAAAAAGTGATTTAATTTATACCATT
TTAATTCAGCTTTGTAAAAATGTATCAAAGAGATAGCAAGGTATTCAGTTTTAGTAAACAAGATAATTGC
TCCTAAAGTAGCCCCTTGAATTCTGGTTGCTCGAGCCTTCTGTTGGGTTAACCTGAAGAAGTAATCCCAG
CAAGTGTTTCCAAGATGTGCAGGCAACGATTCTGTAAAGTACTGAAGCCTCATTCAAACAATTACCCTGT
TATCCCTAGTCGACTAGTATATGTGCTGCCGAAGCGAGCACGGTGTTTCGTCCTTTCCACAAGATATATA
AAGCCAAGAAATCGAAATACTTTCAAGTTACGGTAAGCATATGATAGTCCATTTTAAAACATAATTTTAA
AACTGCAAACTACCCAAGAAATTATTACTTTCTACGTCACGTATTTTGTACTAATATCTTTGTGTTTACA
GTCAAATTAATTCTAATTATCTCTCTAACAGCCTTGTATCGTATATGCAAATATGAAGGAATCAT
